Addgene plasmid #103082: pUC19-A7HP89
Purpose: Cas9 coding gene template with optimized sequence for human codon usage
Depositing lab: Duhee Bang. Depositing organization: Yonsei University. Publication: High-throughput construction of multiple cas9 gene variants via assembly of high-depth tiled and sequence-verified oligonucleotides. Cho N, Seo HN, Ryu T, Kwon E, Huh S, Noh J, Yeom H, Hwang B, Ha H, Lee JH, Kwon S, Bang D. Nucleic Acids Res. 2018 May 18;46(9):e55. doi: 10.1093/nar/gky112. PubMed 29529247.
Backbone
  Vector backbone: pUC19
  Backbone manufacturer: NEB(New England Biolabs)
  Vector type: CRISPR ; Cloning vector
Growth in bacteria
  Bacterial resistance: Ampicillin, 100 μg/mL
  Growth temperature: 37°C
  Growth strain: DH5alpha
  Copy number: High Copy
Gene/Insert
  Gene/Insert name: A7HP89(Cas9 coding gene from Parvibaculum lavamentivorans (strain DS-1 / DSM 13023 / NCIMB 13966))
  Insert size (bp): 3112
  Mutation: human codon-optimized
  Cloning method: Gibson Cloning
  Sequencing primers: 5′ gctgcaaggcgattaagttg; 3′ cggctcgtatgttgtgtgg
Terms and licenses: Academic/Nonprofit Terms; Industry Terms: Not Available to Industry
How to cite: pUC19-A7HP89 was a gift from Duhee Bang (Addgene plasmid # 103082 ; http://n2t.net/addgene:103082 ; RRID:Addgene_103082)
