[The description below was written by a language model from this plasmid's Addgene catalogue record and pLannotate feature annotations shown in this document.]
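Description:
pUC19-A7HP89 is a bacterial cloning plasmid that stores a synthetic, human codon-optimized Cas9 coding sequence, catalogued as a CRISPR cloning vector. The backbone is standard pUC19, propagated in E. coli at high copy number through the ColE1/pMB1-type pUC origin and selected with ampicillin via the β-lactamase (AmpR) gene and its own promoter. The automated annotation of the 5,862 nt sequence also picks up short fragments labelled bom, lacI, RSF ori and rop. These are small partial matches to backbone sequence rather than functional elements.

The insert, about 3.1 kb, encodes the Cas9 orthologue designated A7HP89 from Parvibaculum lavamentivorans strain DS-1, recoded for human codon usage and introduced by Gibson assembly. The feature table does not annotate the Cas9 open reading frame itself, but there is an unannotated stretch of roughly 3.2 kb between the remaining lacZα fragment and the lac operator, lac promoter and CAP binding site. This placement is consistent with insertion into the pUC19 polylinker, which interrupts lacZα. No mammalian promoter, polyadenylation signal, nuclear localization signal, epitope tag or guide RNA cassette is recorded, so the plasmid is not a ready-made expression vector for human cells.

The stated purpose is to serve as a Cas9 coding gene template. The sequence-verified gene can be amplified or subcloned into expression vectors of choice. The plasmid comes from work on high-throughput construction of multiple cas9 gene variants by assembling tiled, sequence-verified oligonucleotides.
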