Features (pLannotate 1.2.2; 11 found; start..end, strand, type, name):
     80..179     +  misc_feature   bom (fragment): basis of mobility region from pBR322
    185..339     -  CDS            lacZα (fragment): LacZα fragment of β-galactosidase; lacZ fragment
   3558..3574    -  protein_bind   lac operator: The lac repressor binds to the lac operator to inhibit transcription in E. coli. This inhibition can be relieved by adding lactose or isopropyl-β-D-thiogalactopyranoside (IPTG). lac repressor encoded by lacI
   3582..3612    -  promoter       lac promoter: promoter for the E. coli lac operon
   3627..3648    -  protein_bind   CAP binding site: CAP binding activates transcription in the presence of cAMP. E. coli catabolite activator protein
   3661..3753    -  CDS            lacI (fragment): lac repressor; lacI; The lac repressor binds to the lac operator to inhibit transcription in E. coli. This inhibition can be relieved by adding lactose or isopropyl-β-D-thiogalactopyranoside (IPTG).
   3755..3803    -  rep_origin     RSF ori (fragment): Plasmids containing the RSF 1030 origin of replication can be propagated in E. coli cells that contain additional plasmids with compatible origins.
   3986..4574    -  rep_origin     ori: high-copy-number ColE1/pMB1/pBR322/pUC origin of replication
   4745..5605    -  CDS            AmpR: β-lactamase; bla; confers resistance to ampicillin, carbenicillin, and related antibiotics
   5606..5710    -  promoter       AmpR promoter: bla
   5805..5840    +  CDS            rop (fragment): Rop protein, which maintains plasmids at low copy number; rop
>Addgene plasmid #103082 | pUC19-A7HP89 | addgene full sequence | sequence record 201722 | Addgene NGS Result
TCACAGCTTGTCTGTAAGCGGATGCCGGGAGCAGACAAGCCCGTCAGGGCGCGTCAGCGGGTGTTGGCGG
GTGTCGGGGCTGGCTTAACTATGCGGCATCAGAGCAGATTGTACTGAGAGTGCACCATATGCGGTGTGAA
ATACCGCACAGATGCGTAAGGAGAAAATACCGCATCAGGCGCCATTCGCCATTCAGGCTGCGCAACTGTT
GGGAAGGGCGATCGGTGCGGGCCTCTTCGCTATTACGCCAGCTGGCGAAAGGGGGATGTGCTGCAAGGCG
ATTAAGTTGGGTAACGCCAGGGTTTTCCCAGTCACGACGTTGTAAAACGACGGCCAGTGTGCTGTCTCAT
CATTTTGGCAAAGAATTCGCGGCCGCCACCATGGAAAGAATCTTTGGTTTTGACATTGGTACCACTTCAA
TCGGCTTTAGCGTTATAGACTATAGCTCAACTCAGTCTGCTGGCAATATCCAGCGGTTGGGGGTCAGGAT
ATTCCCTGAGGCTCGAGATCCTGATGGGACGCCACTCAATCAGCAGCGCCGGCAGAAGAGGATGATGAGG
AGGCAGCTGCGACGACGGCGGATCCGACGCAAGGCTCTCAATGAGACTCTCCATGAGGCAGGCTTTCTCC
CAGCCTACGGTAGCGCTGATTGGCCTGTGGTCATGGCTGATGAGCCCTACGAGCTGCGGAGACGCGGGTT
GGAAGAGGGCCTCTCTGCTTACGAATTCGGTAGAGCCATTTACCATCTGGCCCAGCACAGGCACTTCAAG
GGCCGAGAGTTGGAGGAAAGTGATACCCCAGACCCAGACGTGGACGACGAGAAAGAGGCTGCGAATGAAA
GAGCAGCGACTCTCAAGGCCCTGAAAAATGAGCAAACAACTCTCGGGGCTTGGTTGGCCCGCCGCCCGCC
CAGCGATCGGAAGCGCGGGATCCATGCACATAGGAACGTCGTGGCCGAAGAATTTGAGAGGCTGTGGGAG
GTCCAATCAAAGTTTCATCCCGCCCTGAAGTCAGAGGAGATGCGCGCTCGAATCAGCGACACTATTTTCG
CTCAGCGGCCAGTTTTTTGGAGAAAAAACACCCTTGGCGAATGTAGATTTATGCCCGGAGAACCCCTGTG
TCCTAAGGGCTCATGGCTCAGCCAGCAGAGGAGAATGCTCGAGAAACTGAATAACCTGGCGATCGCAGGC
GGAAACGCTAGACCTCTGGATGCCGAAGAGCGAGACGCTATCCTGAGCAAACTTCAACAACAGGCAAGCA
TGTCTTGGCCCGGGGTGAGATCTGCTCTGAAGGCTCTCTACAAACAACGAGGCGAACCAGGCGCAGAGAA
AAGTCTGAAGTTCAATTTGGAACTGGGGGGGGAGTCCAAGCTCCTGGGTAACGCGCTGGAAGCTAAACTG
GCAGACATGTTCGGGCCGGATTGGCCGGCCCATCCCCGCAAGCAGGAGATACGCCATGCCGTTCACGAGA
GGCTTTGGGCCGCTGACTACGGCGAGACTCCAGATAAGAAACGGGTTATTATTCTGAGTGAGAAGGACCG
AAAAGCGCATAGAGAGGCGGCCGCTAACTCATTCGTCGCCGACTTTGGAATCACCGGGGAGCAGGCAGCG
CAGCTCCAGGCGCTGAAGCTGCCCACAGGTTGGGAGCCATACAGCATCCCTGCCTTGAATCTGTTTCTGG
CGGAGCTCGAGAAGGGCGAGAGATTTGGCGCCCTGGTTAATGGACCCGACTGGGAGGGTTGGAGAAGGAC
CAACTTTCCCCACCGGAATCAGCCAACAGGGGAAATCCTGGATAAACTTCCCAGCCCCGCTAGTAAGGAA
GAAAGAGAGCGGATCAGTCAGCTGAGAAATCCAACAGTGGTCCGAACTCAGAATGAGCTGCGAAAGGTTG
TGAATAATTTGATAGGCCTGTATGGAAAGCCTGACAGGATACGCATTGAGGTCGGCCGGGACGTGGGAAA
ATCTAAAAGAGAGCGCGAGGAAATACAGAGTGGGATCCGGCGGAACGAGAAACAGCGCAAAAAGGCTACC
GAGGACCTCATAAAGAATGGGATTGCAAACCCAAGCAGAGATGACGTGGAAAAATGGATTTTGTGGAAGG
AAGGACAAGAGAGATGCCCCTATACGGGCGACCAGATCGGCTTTAATGCCCTTTTTCGGGAGGGTCGATA
TGAGGTTGAGCACATTTGGCCTAGAAGCCGGTCCTTTGATAACAGCCCAAGAAACAAGACACTGTGTAGA
AAAGACGTGAACATAGAGAAGGGCAATAGGATGCCTTTTGAAGCCTTTGGACATGATGAGGACCGCTGGT
CTGCCATTCAGATTAGACTGCAGGGCATGGTATCTGCTAAAGGCGGCACCGGAATGTCACCTGGGAAAGT
CAAGAGGTTCCTGGCGAAGACTATGCCCGAGGATTTTGCTGCACGCCAGTTGAATGACACCAGATATGCC
GCAAAACAAATCCTTGCTCAGTTGAAACGCCTGTGGCCTGATATGGGTCCAGAGGCACCTGTCAAGGTCG
AAGCCGTGACCGGCCAGGTCACCGCACAGCTGCGCAAGCTCTGGACTCTCAACAACATTCTCGCTGATGA
TGGCGAGAAGACAAGGGCTGACCATCGGCACCACGCCATCGATGCCCTGACTGTGGCCTGTACACATCCA
GGCATGACTAATAAACTTTCCCGATATTGGCAGCTCCGGGATGACCCTCGAGCAGAGAAACCTGCCCTGA
CACCCCCTTGGGATACGATAAGGGCTGACGCTGAGAAGGCTGTCAGCGAAATCGTGGTATCCCACCGGGT
GAGAAAGAAAGTCAGCGGACCACTTCACAAGGAGACGACCTATGGCGACACCGGAACCGACATAAAAACC
AAGAGCGGCACCTATCGGCAGTTTGTCACCCGAAAGAAAATAGAATCTCTTTCCAAGGGGGAGCTGGACG
AGATCAGGGACCCGCGGATCAAGGAGATAGTTGCCGCCCACGTGGCTGGCAGGGGCGGCGACCCAAAGAA
GGCATTCCCTCCATATCCCTGCGTGTCCCCCGGGGGGCCTGAAATCCGGAAAGTCCGGCTGACTTCCAAG
CAGCAGCTCAACCTCATGGCCCAGACAGGTAACGGATACGCAGACCTCGGCAGCAACCACCACATCGCTA
TATATCGGCTGCCTGATGGAAAAGCCGATTTTGAAATTGTCTCCCTCTTTGACGCCTCTCGCAGACTTGC
CCAGCGCAACCCTATAGTTCAAAGAACACGCGCTGACGGCGCGAGCTTTGTGATGAGTCTGGCTGCTGGC
GAGGCAATTATGATCCCAGAGGGTAGTAAGAAGGGGATCTGGATTGTGCAGGGCGTGTGGGCATCTGGTC
AGGTGGTGCTTGAGCGCGACACCGACGCTGACCACTCCACCACTACCCGGCCGATGCCCAACCCTATCTT
GAAGGACGACGCCAAGAAGGTGTCAATCGATCCCATCGGAAGAGTCCGGCCTTCTAATGATAGCAGGGCT
GACCCCAAGAAGAAGAGGAAGGTGAGGTCCATGGTCATAGCTGTTTCCTGTGTGAAATTGTTATCCGCTC
ACAATTCCACACAACATACGAGCCGGAAGCATAAAGTGTAAAGCCTGGGGTGCCTAATGAGTGAGCTAAC
TCACATTAATTGCGTTGCGCTCACTGCCCGCTTTCCAGTCGGGAAACCTGTCGTGCCAGCTGCATTAATG
AATCGGCCAACGCGCGGGGAGAGGCGGTTTGCGTATTGGGCGCTCTTCCGCTTCCTCGCTCACTGACTCG
CTGCGCTCGGTCGTTCGGCTGCGTCTTCCGCTTCCTCGCTCACTGACTCGCTGCGCTCGGTCGTTCGGCT
GCGGCGAGCGGTATCAGCTCACTCAAAGGCGGTAATACGGTTATCCACAGAATCAGGGGATAACGCAGGA
AAGAACATGTGAGCAAAAGGCCAGCAAAAGGCCAGGAACCGTAAAAAGGCCGCGTTGCTGGCGTTTTTCC
ATAGGCTCCGCCCCCCTGACGAGCATCACAAAAATCGACGCTCAAGTCAGAGGTGGCGAAACCCGACAGG
ACTATAAAGATACCAGGCGTTTCCCCCTGGAAGCTCCCTCGTGCGCTCTCCTGTTCCGACCCTGCCGCTT
ACCGGATACCTGTCCGCCTTTCTCCCTTCGGGAAGCGTGGCGCTTTCTCATAGCTCACGCTGTAGGTATC
TCAGTTCGGTGTAGGTCGTTCGCTCCAAGCTGGGCTGTGTGCACGAACCCCCCGTTCAGCCCGACCGCTG
CGCCTTATCCGGTAACTATCGTCTTGAGTCCAACCCGGTAAGACACGACTTATCGCCACTGGCAGCAGCC
ACTGGTAACAGGATTAGCAGAGCGAGGTATGTAGGCGGTGCTACAGAGTTCTTGAAGTGGTGGCCTAACT
ACGGCTACACTAGAAGAACAGTATTTGGTATCTGCGCTCTGCTGAAGCCAGTTACCTTCGGAAAAAGAGT
TGGTAGCTCTTGATCCGGCAAACAAACCACCGCTGGTAGCGGTGGTTTTTTTGTTTGCAAGCAGCAGATT
ACGCGCAGAAAAAAAGGATCTCAAGAAGATCCTTTGATCTTTTCTACGGGGTCTGACGCTCAGTGGAACG
AAAACTCACGTTAAGGGATTTTGGTCATGAGATTATCAAAAAGGATCTTCACCTAGATCCTTTTAAATTA
AAAATGAAGTTTTAAATCAATCTAAAGTATATATGAGTAAACTTGGTCTGACAGTTACCAATGCTTAATC
AGTGAGGCACCTATCTCAGCGATCTGTCTATTTCGTTCATCCATAGTTGCCTGACTCCCCGTCGTGTAGA
TAACTACGATACGGGAGGGCTTACCATCTGGCCCCAGTGCTGCAATGATACCGCGAGACCCACGCTCACC
GGCTCCAGATTTATCAGCAATAAACCAGCCAGCCGGAAGGGCCGAGCGCAGAAGTGGTCCTGCAACTTTA
TCCGCCTCCATCCAGTCTATTAATTGTTGCCGGGAAGCTAGAGTAAGTAGTTCGCCAGTTAATAGTTTGC
GCAACGTTGTTGCCATTGCTACAGGCATCGTGGTGTCACGCTCGTCGTTTGGTATGGCTTCATTCAGCTC
CGGTTCCCAACGATCAAGGCGAGTTACATGATCCCCCATGTTGTGCAAAAAAGCGGTTAGCTCCTTCGGT
CCTCCGATCGTTGTCAGAAGTAAGTTGGCCGCAGTGTTATCACTCATGGTTATGGCAGCACTGCATAATT
CTCTTACTGTCATGCCATCCGTAAGATGCTTTTCTGTGACTGGTGAGTACTCAACCAAGTCATTCTGAGA
ATAGTGTATGCGGCGACCGAGTTGCTCTTGCCCGGCGTCAATACGGGATAATACCGCGCCACATAGCAGA
ACTTTAAAAGTGCTCATCATTGGAAAACGTTCTTCGGGGCGAAAACTCTCAAGGATCTTACCGCTGTTGA
GATCCAGTTCGATGTAACCCACTCGTGCACCCAACTGATCTTCAGCATCTTTTACTTTCACCAGCGTTTC
TGGGTGAGCAAAAACAGGAAGGCAAAATGCCGCAAAAAAGGGAATAAGGGCGACACGGAAATGTTGAATA
CTCATACTCTTCCTTTTTCAATATTATTGAAGCATTTATCAGGGTTATTGTCTCATGAGCGGATACATAT
TTGAATGTATTTAGAAAAATAAACAAATAGGGGTTCCGCGCACATTTCCCCGAAAAGTGCCACCTGACGT
CTAAGAAACCATTATTATCATGACATTAACCTATAAAAATAGGCGTATCACGAGGCCCTTTCGTCTCGCG
CGTTTCGGTGATGACGGTGAAAACCTCTGACACATGCAGCTCCCGGAGACGG
