>Addgene plasmid #103082 | pUC19-A7HP89 | depositor partial sequence | sequence record 195201 | A7HP89
ATGGAAAGAATCTTTGGTTTTGACATTGGTACCACTTCAATCGGCTTTAGCGTTATAGACTATAGCTCAA
CTCAGTCTGCTGGCAATATCCAGCGGTTGGGGGTCAGGATATTCCCTGAGGCTCGAGATCCTGATGGGAC
GCCACTCAATCAGCAGCGCCGGCAGAAGAGGATGATGAGGAGGCAGCTGCGACGACGGCGGATCCGACGC
AAGGCTCTCAATGAGACTCTCCATGAGGCAGGCTTTCTCCCAGCCTACGGTAGCGCTGATTGGCCTGTGG
TCATGGCTGATGAGCCCTACGAGCTGCGGAGACGCGGGTTGGAAGAGGGCCTCTCTGCTTACGAATTCGG
TAGAGCCATTTACCATCTGGCCCAGCACAGGCACTTCAAGGGCCGAGAGTTGGAGGAAAGTGATACCCCA
GACCCAGACGTGGACGACGAGAAAGAGGCTGCGAATGAAAGAGCAGCGACTCTCAAGGCCCTGAAAAATG
AGCAAACAACTCTCGGGGCTTGGTTGGCCCGCCGCCCGCCCAGCGATCGGAAGCGCGGGATCCATGCACA
TAGGAACGTCGTGGCCGAAGAATTTGAGAGGCTGTGGGAGGTCCAATCAAAGTTTCATCCCGCCCTGAAG
TCAGAGGAGATGCGCGCTCGAATCAGCGACACTATTTTCGCTCAGCGGCCAGTTTTTTGGAGAAAAAACA
CCCTTGGCGAATGTAGATTTATGCCCGGAGAACCCCTGTGTCCTAAGGGCTCATGGCTCAGCCAGCAGAG
GAGAATGCTCGAGAAACTGAATAACCTGGCGATCGCAGGCGGAAACGCTAGACCTCTGGATGCCGAAGAG
CGAGACGCTATCCTGAGCAAACTTCAACAACAGGCAAGCATGTCTTGGCCCGGGGTGAGATCTGCTCTGA
AGGCTCTCTACAAACAACGAGGCGAACCAGGCGCAGAGAAAAGTCTGAAGTTCAATTTGGAACTGGGGGG
GGAGTCCAAGCTCCTGGGTAACGCGCTGGAAGCTAAACTGGCAGACATGTTCGGGCCGGATTGGCCGGCC
CATCCCCGCAAGCAGGAGATACGCCATGCCGTTCACGAGAGGCTTTGGGCCGCTGACTACGGCGAGACTC
CAGATAAGAAACGGGTTATTATTCTGAGTGAGAAGGACCGAAAAGCGCATAGAGAGGCGGCCGCTAACTC
ATTCGTCGCCGACTTTGGAATCACCGGGGAGCAGGCAGCGCAGCTCCAGGCGCTGAAGCTGCCCACAGGT
TGGGAGCCATACAGCATCCCTGCCTTGAATCTGTTTCTGGCGGAGCTCGAGAAGGGCGAGAGATTTGGCG
CCCTGGTTAATGGACCCGACTGGGAGGGTTGGAGAAGGACCAACTTTCCCCACCGGAATCAGCCAACAGG
GGAAATCCTGGATAAACTTCCCAGCCCCGCTAGTAAGGAAGAAAGAGAGCGGATCAGTCAGCTGAGAAAT
CCAACAGTGGTCCGAACTCAGAATGAGCTGCGAAAGGTTGTGAATAATTTGATAGGCCTGTATGGAAAGC
CTGACAGGATACGCATTGAGGTCGGCCGGGACGTGGGAAAATCTAAAAGAGAGCGCGAGGAAATACAGAG
TGGGATCCGGCGGAACGAGAAACAGCGCAAAAAGGCTACCGAGGACCTCATAAAGAATGGGATTGCAAAC
CCAAGCAGAGATGACGTGGAAAAATGGATTTTGTGGAAGGAAGGACAAGAGAGATGCCCCTATACGGGCG
ACCAGATCGGCTTTAATGCCCTTTTTCGGGAGGGTCGATATGAGGTTGAGCACATTTGGCCTAGAAGCCG
GTCCTTTGATAACAGCCCAAGAAACAAGACACTGTGTAGAAAAGACGTGAACATAGAGAAGGGCAATAGG
ATGCCTTTTGAAGCCTTTGGACATGATGAGGACCGCTGGTCTGCCATTCAGATTAGACTGCAGGGCATGG
TATCTGCTAAAGGCGGCACCGGAATGTCACCTGGGAAAGTCAAGAGGTTCCTGGCGAAGACTATGCCCGA
GGATTTTGCTGCACGCCAGTTGAATGACACCAGATATGCCGCAAAACAAATCCTTGCTCAGTTGAAACGC
CTGTGGCCTGATATGGGTCCAGAGGCACCTGTCAAGGTCGAAGCCGTGACCGGCCAGGTCACCGCACAGC
TGCGCAAGCTCTGGACTCTCAACAACATTCTCGCTGATGATGGCGAGAAGACAAGGGCTGACCATCGGCA
CCACGCCATCGATGCCCTGACTGTGGCCTGTACACATCCAGGCATGACTAATAAACTTTCCCGATATTGG
CAGCTCCGGGATGACCCTCGAGCAGAGAAACCTGCCCTGACACCCCCTTGGGATACGATAAGGGCTGACG
CTGAGAAGGCTGTCAGCGAAATCGTGGTATCCCACCGGGTGAGAAAGAAAGTCAGCGGACCACTTCACAA
GGAGACGACCTATGGCGACACCGGAACCGACATAAAAACCAAGAGCGGCACCTATCGGCAGTTTGTCACC
CGAAAGAAAATAGAATCTCTTTCCAAGGGGGAGCTGGACGAGATCAGGGACCCGCGGATCAAGGAGATAG
TTGCCGCCCACGTGGCTGGCAGGGGCGGCGACCCAAAGAAGGCATTCCCTCCATATCCCTGCGTGTCCCC
CGGGGGGCCTGAAATCCGGAAAGTCCGGCTGACTTCCAAGCAGCAGCTCAACCTCATGGCCCAGACAGGT
AACGGATACGCAGACCTCGGCAGCAACCACCACATCGCTATATATCGGCTGCCTGATGGAAAAGCCGATT
TTGAAATTGTCTCCCTCTTTGACGCCTCTCGCAGACTTGCCCAGCGCAACCCTATAGTTCAAAGAACACG
CGCTGACGGCGCGAGCTTTGTGATGAGTCTGGCTGCTGGCGAGGCAATTATGATCCCAGAGGGTAGTAAG
AAGGGGATCTGGATTGTGCAGGGCGTGTGGGCATCTGGTCAGGTGGTGCTTGAGCGCGACACCGACGCTG
ACCACTCCACCACTACCCGGCCGATGCCCAACCCTATCTTGAAGGACGACGCCAAGAAGGTGTCAATCGA
TCCCATCGGAAGAGTCCGGCCTTCTAATGAT
